>Addgene plasmid #98202 | UKNP1.21.4 | depositor full sequence | sequence record 180013 | UKNP1.21.4 sequence 7260 bps
GACGGATCGGGAGATCTCCCGATCCCCTATGGTCGACTCTCAGTACAATCTGCTCTGATGCCGCATAGTT
AAGCCAGTATCTGCTCCCTGCTTGTGTGTTGGAGGTCGCTGAGTAGTGCGCGAGCAAAATTTAAGCTACA
ACAAGGCAAGGCTTGACCGACAATTGCATGAAGAATCTGCTTAGGGTTAGGCGTTTTGCGCTGCTTCGCG
ATGTACGGGCCAGATATACGCGTTGACATTGATTATTGACTAGTTATTAATAGTAATCAATTACGGGGTC
ATTAGTTCATAGCCCATATATGGAGTTCCGCGTTACATAACTTACGGTAAATGGCCCGCCTGGCTGACCG
CCCAACGACCCCCGCCCATTGACGTCAATAATGACGTATGTTCCCATAGTAACGCCAATAGGGACTTTCC
ATTGACGTCAATGGGTGGACTATTTACGGTAAACTGCCCACTTGGCAGTACATCAAGTGTATCATATGCC
AAGTACGCCCCCTATTGACGTCAATGACGGTAAATGGCCCGCCTGGCATTATGCCCAGTACATGACCTTA
TGGGACTTTCCTACTTGGCAGTACATCTACGTATTAGTCATCGCTATTACCATGGTGATGCGGTTTTGGC
AGTACATCAATGGGCGTGGATAGCGGTTTGACTCACGGGGATTTCCAAGTCTCCACCCCATTGACGTCAA
TGGGAGTTTGTTTTGGCACCAAAATCAACGGGACTTTCCAAAATGTCGTAACAACTCCGCCCCATTGACG
CAAATGGGCGGTAGGCGTGTACGGTGGGAGGTCTATATAAGCAGAGCTCTCTGGCTAACTAGAGAACCCA
CTGCTTACTGGCTTATCGAAATTAATACGACTCACTATAGGGAGACCCAAGCTGGCTAGTTAAGCTTGGT
ACCGAGCTCGGATCCAGTACCCTTCACCATGGGTTGCTCTTTCTCTATCTTCCTCTTGGCTTTGCTGTCC
TGTTTGACCATCCCAGCTTCCGCTTATGAGGTGCGCAACGTGTCCGGGGTGTATCATGTCTCGAACGACT
GCTCCAACGCAAGCATTGTGTATGAGGCAACGGACTTGATCTTACACACCCCCGGGTGCGTGCCCTGCGT
CCGGGAGGGTAACTCCTCCCGCTGCTGGGTAGCGCTCACTCCCACGCTCGCGGCCAGGAATGCCAGCGTC
CCTACTACGACAATACGACGCCATGTCGATTTGCTCGTTGGGGCGGCTGCTTTCTGCTCCGCCATGTACG
TGGGGGATCTCTGCGGATCTGTTTTCCTTGTCTCCCAGCTGTTCACCATCTCGCCTCACCGGTATGAGAC
AGTGCAGGACTGCAATTGCTCAATCTACCCCGGCCGCGTAACGGGTCACCGCATGGCCTGGGATATGATG
ATGAATTGGTCGCCTACATCAGCTCTAGTGGTGTCGCAGTTACTCCGGATCCCACAAGCTGTCGTGGATA
TGGTGGCGGGGGCCCACTGGGGAGTCCTGGCGGGCCTTGCCTACTATTCCATGGTGGGGAACTGGGCTAA
GGTTTTGATTGTGATGCTACTCTTTGCCGGCGTCGATGGGAGCACCTATGTGACGGGGGGGACTACAGGC
CGCACCGCCAGCACGCTCGTGTCCATCTTCAGCTCTGGGCCGCAGCAGAACATCCAGCTCATAAACACCA
ATGGCAGCTGGCACATCAACAGAACTGCCCTGAACTGCAATGACTCTCTCCACACTGGGTTCATCGCCGC
GCTGTTCTACGTAAACAAGTTCAACGCGTCCGGATGCCCAGAGCGTATGGCTAGCTGCCGCCCCATCGAC
AAGTTCGCTCAGGGGTGGGGCCCCATCACTTACATTCAGCCTGACACCTCGGACCAGAGGCCCTACTGCT
GGCACTACGCACCTCGACCGTGTGGTATTGTGCCTGCGGCGGAGGTGTGCGGCCCAGTATATTGTTTCAC
CCCAAGCCCGGTCGTGGTGGGGACGACCGATCGTTTCGGCGTCCCCACGTATCGCTGGGGGGAAAACGAG
ACGGATGTGCTGCTCCTTAACAACACGCGGCCGCCGCAGGGCAACTGGTTTGGCTGTACATGGATGAATA
GCACTGGGTTCACCAAGACGTGCGGGGGCCCCCCGTGTCACATCGGGGGGGTCGGTAACAACACCTTGAC
CTGCCCCACGGACTGCTTCCGGAAGCACCCCGAGGCCACTTACACCAAATGCGGCTCGGGACCTTGGTTG
ACACCTAGGTGCATGGTTCATTACCCATACAGGCTCTGGCACTACCCCTGCACCATCAACTTCACCATCT
TCAAGGTTAGGATGTATGTGGGGGGCGTGGAGCACAGGTTCGACGCCGCGTGCAATTGGACGCGAGGAGA
GCGTTGTGACCTGGAGGACAGAGACAGATCGGAGCTTAGCCCACTGCTGCTGTCTACAACAGAGTGGCAG
ATACTGCCCTGCTCCTTCACCACCTTGCCGGCCCTGTCCACTGGTTTGATACATCTCCATCAGAACATCG
TGGACATACAATACCTGTACGGTATAGGGTCAGCAGTTGTCTCCTTTGCAATCAAATGGGAGTACGTCCT
GTTGCTCTTCCTTCTCCTGGCGGACGCGCGCGTCTGTGCCTGCTTGTGGATGATGCTGCTGATATCCCAA
GCTGAGGCGTAATCTAGAAACTTTAAGGGTCAAGACAATTCTGCAGATATCCAGCACAGTGGCGGCCGCT
CGAGTCTAGAGGGCCCGCGGTTCGAAGGTAAGCCTATCCCTAACCCTCTCCTCGGTCTCGATTCTACGCG
TACCGGTCATCATCACCATCACCATTGAGTTTAAACCCGCTGATCAGCCTCGACTGTGCCTTCTAGTTGC
CAGCCATCTGTTGTTTGCCCCTCCCCCGTGCCTTCCTTGACCCTGGAAGGTGCCACTCCCACTGTCCTTT
CCTAATAAAATGAGGAAATTGCATCGCATTGTCTGAGTAGGTGTCATTCTATTCTGGGGGGTGGGGTGGG
GCAGGACAGCAAGGGGGAGGATTGGGAAGACAATAGCAGGCATGCTGGGGATGCGGTGGGCTCTATGGCT
TCTGAGGCGGAAAGAACCAGCTGGGGCTCTAGGGGGTATCCCC
[124 nt withheld, positions 3124-3247]
C
[32 nt withheld, positions 3249-3280]
CA
[57 nt withheld, positions 3283-3339]
A
[49 nt withheld, positions 3341-3389]
CCTTTGACGTTGGAGTCCACGTTCTTT
[37 nt withheld, positions 3417-3453]
ACCCTATCTCGGTCTATTCTTTTGATTTATAAGGGATTTTGGGGATTTCGGCCTATTGGTTAAAAAATGA
GCTGATTTAACAAAAATTTAACGCGAATTAATTCTGTGGAATGTGTGTCAGTTAGGGTGTGGAAAGTCCC
CAGGCTCCCCAGGCAGGCAGAAGTATGCAAAGCATGCATCTCAATTAGTCAGCAACCAGGTGTGGAAAGT
CCCCAGGCTCCCCAGCAGGCAGAAGTATGCAAAGCATGCATCTCAATTAGTCAGCAACCATAGTCCCGCC
CCTAACTCCGCCCATCCCGCCCCTAACTCCGCCCAGTTCCGCCCATTCTCCGCCCCATGGCTGACTAATT
TTTTTTATTTATGCAGAGGCCGAGGCCGCCTCTGCCTCTGAGCTATTCCAGAAGTAGTGAGGAGGCTTTT
TTGGAGGCCTAGGCTTTTGCAAAAAGCTCCCGGGAGCTTGTATATCCATTTTCGGATCTGATCAAGAGAC
AGGATGAGGATCGTTTCGCATGATTGAACAAGATGGATTGCACGCAGGTTCTCCGGCCGCTTGGGTGGAG
AGGCTATTCGGCTATGACTGGGCACAACAGACAATCGGCTGCTCTGATGCCGCCGTGTTCCGGCTGTCAG
CGCAGGGGCGCCCGGTTCTTTTTGTCAAGACCGACCTGTCCGGTGCCCTGAATGAACTGCAGGACGAGGC
AGCGCGGCTATCGTGGCTGGCCACGACGGGCGTTCCTTGCGCAGCTGTGCTCGACGTTGTCACTGAAGCG
GGAAGGGACTGGCTGCTATTGGGCGAAGTGCCGGGGCAGGATCTCCTGTCATCTCACCTTGCTCCTGCCG
AGAAAGTATCCATCATGGCTGATGCAATGCGGCGGCTGCATACGCTTGATCCGGCTACCTGCCCATTCGA
CCACCAAGCGAAACATCGCATCGAGCGAGCACGTACTCGGATGGAAGCCGGTCTTGTCGATCAGGATGAT
CTGGACGAAGAGCATCAGGGGCTCGCGCCAGCCGAACTGTTCGCCAGGCTCAAGGCGCGCATGCCCGACG
GCGAGGATCTCGTCGTGACCCATGGCGATGCCTGCTTGCCGAATATCATGGTGGAAAATGGCCGCTTTTC
TGGATTCATCGACTGTGGCCGGCTGGGTGTGGCGGACCGCTATCAGGACATAGCGTTGGCTACCCGTGAT
ATTGCTGAAGAGCTTGGCGGCGAATGGGCTGACCGCTTCCTCGTGCTTTACGGTATCGCCGCTCCCGATT
CGCAGCGCATCGCCTTCTATCGCCTTCTTGACGAGTTCTTCTGAGCGGGACTCTGGGGTTCGCGAAATGA
CCGACCAAGCGACGCCCAACCTGCCATCACGAGATTTCGATTCCACCGCCGCCTTCTATGAAAGGTTGGG
CTTCGGAATCGTTTTCCGGGACGCCGGCTGGATGATCCTCCAGCGCGGGGATCTCATGCTGGAGTTCTTC
GCCCACCCCAACTTGTTTATTGCAGCTTATAATGGTTACAAATAAAGCAATAGCATCACAAATTTCACAA
ATAAAGCATTTTTTTCACTGCATTCTAGTTGTGGTTTGTCCAAACTCATCAATGTATCTTATCATGTCTG
TATACCGTCGACCTCTAGCTAGAGCTTGGCGTAATCATGGTCATAGCTGTTTCCTGTGTGAAATTGTTAT
CCGCTCACAATTCCACACAACATACGAGCCGGAAGCATAAAGTGTAAAGCCTGGGGTGCCTAATGAGTGA
GCTAACTCACATTAATTGCGTTGCGCTCACTGCCCGCTTTCCAGTCGGGAAACCTGTCGTGCCAGCTGCA
TTAATGAATCGGCCAACGCGCGGGGAGAGGCGGTTTGCGTATTGGGCGCTCTTCCGCTTCCTCGCTCACT
GACTCGCTGCGCTCGGTCGTTCGGCTGCGGCGAGCGGTATCAGCTCACTCAAAGGCGGTAATACGGTTAT
CCACAGAATCAGGGGATAACGCAGGAAAGAACATGTGAGCAAAAGGCCAGCAAAAGGCCAGGAACCGTAA
AAAGGCCGCGTTGCTGGCGTTTTTCCATAGGCTCCGCCCCCCTGACGAGCATCACAAAAATCGACGCTCA
AGTCAGAGGTGGCGAAACCCGACAGGACTATAAAGATACCAGGCGTTTCCCCCTGGAAGCTCCCTCGTGC
GCTCTCCTGTTCCGACCCTGCCGCTTACCGGATACCTGTCCGCCTTTCTCCCTTCGGGAAGCGTGGCGCT
TTCTCAATGCTCACGCTGTAGGTATCTCAGTTCGGTGTAGGTCGTTCGCTCCAAGCTGGGCTGTGTGCAC
GAACCCCCCGTTCAGCCCGACCGCTGCGCCTTATCCGGTAACTATCGTCTTGAGTCCAACCCGGTAAGAC
ACGACTTATCGCCACTGGCAGCAGCCACTGGTAACAGGATTAGCAGAGCGAGGTATGTAGGCGGTGCTAC
AGAGTTCTTGAAGTGGTGGCCTAACTACGGCTACACTAGAAGGACAGTATTTGGTATCTGCGCTCTGCTG
AAGCCAGTTACCTTCGGAAAAAGAGTTGGTAGCTCTTGATCCGGCAAACAAACCACCGCTGGTAGCGGTG
GTTTTTTTGTTTGCAAGCAGCAGATTACGCGCAGAAAAAAAGGATCTCAAGAAGATCCTTTGATCTTTTC
TACGGGGTCTGACGCTCAGTGGAACGAAAACTCACGTTAAGGGATTTTGGTCATGAGATTATCAAAAAGG
ATCTTCACCTAGATCCTTTTAAATTAAAAATGAAGTTTTAAATCAATCTAAAGTATATATGAGTAAACTT
GGTCTGACAGTTACCAATGCTTAATCAGTGAGGCACCTATCTCAGCGATCTGTCTATTTCGTTCATCCAT
AGTTGCCTGACTCCCCGTCGTGTAGATAACTACGATACGGGAGGGCTTACCATCTGGCCCCAGTGCTGCA
ATGATACCGCGAGACCCACGCTCACCGGCTCCAGATTTATCAGCAATAAACCAGCCAGCCGGAAGGGCCG
AGCGCAGAAGTGGTCCTGCAACTTTATCCGCCTCCATCCAGTCTATTAATTGTTGCCGGGAAGCTAGAGT
AAGTAGTTCGCCAGTTAATAGTTTGCGCAACGTTGTTGCCATTGCTACAGGCATCGTGGTGTCACGCTCG
TCGTTTGGTATGGCTTCATTCAGCTCCGGTTCCCAACGATCAAGGCGAGTTACATGATCCCCCATGTTGT
GCAAAAAAGCGGTTAGCTCCTTCGGTCCTCCGATCGTTGTCAGAAGTAAGTTGGCCGCAGTGTTATCACT
CATGGTTATGGCAGCACTGCATAATTCTCTTACTGTCATGCCATCCGTAAGATGCTTTTCTGTGACTGGT
GAGTACTCAACCAAGTCATTCTGAGAATAGTGTATGCGGCGACCGAGTTGCTCTTGCCCGGCGTCAATAC
GGGATAATACCGCGCCACATAGCAGAACTTTAAAAGTGCTCATCATTGGAAAACGTTCTTCGGGGCGAAA
ACTCTCAAGGATCTTACCGCTGTTGAGATCCAGTTCGATGTAACCCACTCGTGCACCCAACTGATCTTCA
GCATCTTTTACTTTCACCAGCGTTTCTGGGTGAGCAAAAACAGGAAGGCAAAATGCCGCAAAAAAGGGAA
TAAGGGCGACACGGAAATGTTGAATACTCATACTCTTCCTTTTTCAATATTATTGAAGCATTTATCAGGG
TTATTGTCTCATGAGCGGATACATATTTGAATGTATTTAGAAAAATAAACAAATAGGGGTTCCGCGCACA
TTTCCCCGAAAAGTGCCACCTGACGTC
Features (pLannotate 1.2.2; 21 found; start..end, strand, type, name):
     36..80      -  misc_feature   bom (fragment): basis of mobility region from pBR322
    235..614     +  enhancer       CMV enhancer: human cytomegalovirus immediate early enhancer
    615..818     +  promoter       CMV promoter: human cytomegalovirus (CMV) immediate early promoter
    814..847     +  LTR            5' LTR (truncated) (fragment): truncated 5' long terminal repeat (LTR) from HIV-1
    863..881     +  promoter       T7 promoter: promoter for bacteriophage T7 RNA polymerase
    942..2669    +  CDS            POLG_HCVGL (fragment): Experimental evidence at protein level: Swiss-Prot protein existence level 1. [Protease NS2]: Cysteine protease required for the proteolytic auto-cleavage between the non-structural proteins NS2 and NS3 (By similarity). The N-terminus of NS3 is required for the function of NS2 protease (active region NS2-3) (By similarity). Promotes the initiation of viral particle assembly by mediating the interaction between structural and non-structural proteins (By similarity). From Hepatitis C virus (isolate Glasgow) (HCV).
   2757..2798    +  CDS            V5 tag: epitope tag from simian virus 5
   2854..3078    +  polyA_signal   bGH poly(A) signal: bovine growth hormone polyadenylation signal
   3082..3103    +  promoter       SV40 promoter (fragment): SV40 enhancer and early promoter
   3124..3552    +  rep_origin     f1 ori (sequence partly withheld): f1 bacteriophage origin of replication; arrow indicates direction of (+) strand synthesis
   3566..3896    +  promoter       SV40 promoter: SV40 enhancer and early promoter
   3963..4754    +  CDS            neo: KKA2_KLEPN - Also known as kan, nptII. Experimental evidence at protein level: Swiss-Prot protein existence level 1. Resistance to kanamycin, neomycin, paromomycin, ribostamycin, butirosin and gentamicin B. From Klebsiella pneumoniae.
   4780..4938    +  CDS            ble (fragment): BLE_KLEPN - Experimental evidence at protein level: Swiss-Prot protein existence level 1. Binding protein with a strong affinity to the bleomycin family of antibiotics. Binds to CL990; an antimitotic-antibiotic compound. From Klebsiella pneumoniae.
   4933..5054    +  polyA_signal   SV40 poly(A) signal: SV40 polyadenylation signal
   5127..5143    -  protein_bind   lac operator: The lac repressor binds to the lac operator to inhibit transcription in E. coli. This inhibition can be relieved by adding lactose or isopropyl-β-D-thiogalactopyranoside (IPTG). lac repressor encoded by lacI
   5151..5181    -  promoter       lac promoter: promoter for the E. coli lac operon
   5196..5217    -  protein_bind   CAP binding site: CAP binding activates transcription in the presence of cAMP. E. coli catabolite activator protein
   5230..5322    -  CDS            lacI (fragment): lac repressor; lacI; The lac repressor binds to the lac operator to inhibit transcription in E. coli. This inhibition can be relieved by adding lactose or isopropyl-β-D-thiogalactopyranoside (IPTG).
   5505..6093    -  rep_origin     ori: high-copy-number ColE1/pMB1/pBR322/pUC origin of replication
   6264..7124    -  CDS            AmpR: β-lactamase; bla; confers resistance to ampicillin, carbenicillin, and related antibiotics
   7125..7229    -  promoter       AmpR promoter: bla
