>Addgene plasmid #98202 | UKNP1.21.4 | addgene full sequence | sequence record 189962 | Addgene NGS Result
CTGACGTCGACGGATCGGGAGATCTCCCGATCCCCTATGGTGCACTCTCAGTACAATCTGCTCTGATGCC
GCATAGTTAAGCCAGTATCTGCTCCCTGCTTGTGTGTTGGAGGTCGCTGAGTAGTGCGCGAGCAAAATTT
AAGCTACAACAAGGCAAGGCTTGACCGACAATTGCATGAAGAATCTGCTTAGGGTTAGGCGTTTTGCGCT
GCTTCGCGATGTACGGGCCAGATATACGCGTTGACATTGATTATTGACTAGTTATTAATAGTAATCAATT
ACGGGGTCATTAGTTCATAGCCCATATATGGAGTTCCGCGTTACATAACTTACGGTAAATGGCCCGCCTG
GCTGACCGCCCAACGACCCCCGCCCATTGACGTCAATAATGACGTATGTTCCCATAGTAACGCCAATAGG
GACTTTCCATTGACGTCAATGGGTGGAGTATTTACGGTAAACTGCCCACTTGGCAGTACATCAAGTGTAT
CATATGCCAAGTACGCCCCCTATTGACGTCAATGACGGTAAATGGCCCGCCTGGCATTATGCCCAGTACA
TGACCTTATGGGACTTTCCTACTTGGCAGTACATCTACGTATTAGTCATCGCTATTACCATGGTGATGCG
GTTTTGGCAGTACATCAATGGGCGTGGATAGCGGTTTGACTCACGGGGATTTCCAAGTCTCCACCCCATT
GACGTCAATGGGAGTTTGTTTTGGCACCAAAATCAACGGGACTTTCCAAAATGTCGTAACAACTCCGCCC
CATTGACGCAAATGGGCGGTAGGCGTGTACGGTGGGAGGTCTATATAAGCAGAGCTCTCTGGCTAACTAG
AGAACCCACTGCTTACTGGCTTATCGAAATTAATACGACTCACTATAGGGAGACCCAAGCTGGCTAGTTA
AGCTTGGTACCGAGCTCGGATCCAGTACCCTTCACCATGGGTTGCTCTTTCTCTATCTTCCTCTTGGCTT
TGCTGTCCTGTTTGACCATCCCAGCTTCCGCTTATGAAGTGCGCAACGTGTCCGGGGTGTATCATGTCTC
GAACGACTGCTCCAACGCAAGCATTGTGTATGACGCAGCGGACTTGATCTTACACACCCCCGGGTGCGTG
CCCTGCGTCCGGGAGGGTAACTCCTCCCGTTGCTGGGTAGCGCTCACTCCCACGCTCGCGGCCAGGAATG
CCAGCGTCCCTACTGCGACAATACGACGCCACGTCGATTTGCTCGTTGGGGCGGCTGCTTTCTGCTCCGC
TATGTACGTGGGGGATCTCTGCGGATCTGTTTTCCTTGTCTCCCAGCTGTTCACCATTTCGCCTCACCGG
TATGAGACAGTGCAGGACTGCAATTGCTCAATCTACCCCGGCCGCGTATCAGGTCACCGCATGGCTTGGG
ATATGATGATGAATTGGTCACCTACAACAGCCCTAGTGGTATCGCAGTTACTCCGGATCCCACAAGCTGT
CGTGGATATGGTGGCGGGGGCCCACTGGGGAGTCCTGGCGGGCCTTGCCTACTATTCCATGGTAGGGAAC
TGGGCTAAGGTTTTGATTGTGATGCTACTCTTTGCCGGCGTCGATGGGAGCACCCACGTGACGGGGGGGG
TTGCAGGCCAAACTACCCGTGGCTTTGCGAGCCTCCTCAGCCCTGGGGCGCGTCAGAACATCCAGCTCAT
AAACACCAATGGCAGCTGGCACATCAACCGTACTGCCCTGAACTGCAATGACTCTCTCCAGACTGGGTTC
CTCGCTGCGCTGTTCTACGTGCACTCGTTCAACTCGTCCGGTTGCCCAGAGCGCATGGCCAGCTGCCGCC
CCATCGACAAGTTCGCTCAGGGGTGGGGCCCCATCACTTACATTCAGCCTGACACCTCGGACCAGAGGCC
CTACTGCTGGCACTACGCACCTCGACCGTGTGGTATTGTGCCTGCGGCGGAGGTGTGCGGCCCAGTATAT
TGTTTCACCCCAAGCCCGGTCGTGGTGGGGACGACCGATCGTTTCGGCGTCCCTACGTACCGCTGGGGCG
AAAACGAGACGGATGTGCTGCTCCTTAACAACACGCGGCCGCCGCAGGGCAACTGGTTCGGCTGTACATG
GATGAATAGCACTGGGTACACTAAGACGTGCGGGGGCCCCCCGTGTCATATCGGGGGGGTCGGTAACAAC
ACCTTGACCTGCCCCACGGACTGCTTCCGGAAGCACCCCGAGGCCACTTACACCAAATGCGGCTCGGGAC
CTTGGTTGACACCTAGGTGCATGGTTCATTACCCATACAGGCTCTGGCACTACCCCTGCACCGTCAACTT
CACCATCTTCAAGGTTAGGATGTACGTGGGGGGCGTGGAGCACAGGTTCGACGCCGCGTGCAATTGGACG
CGAGGAGAGCGTTGTGACCTGGAGGACAGGGATAGATCGGAGCTTAGCCCACTACTGCTGTCTACAACAG
AGTGGCAGATACTGCCCTGCTCCTTCACCACCTTGCCGGCCCTGTCCACTGGTTTGATACATCTCCATCA
GAACATCGTGGACATACAATACCTGTACGGTATAGGGTCAGCGGTTGTCTCCTTTGCAATCAAATGGGAG
TACGTCCTGTTGCTCTTCCTTCTCCTGGCGGACGCGCGCGTCTGTGCCTGTTTGTGGATGATGCTGCTGA
TAGCCCAGGCTGAGGCCTAATCTAGAAACTTTAAGGGTCAAGACAATTCTGCAGATATCCAGCACAGTGG
CGGCCGCTCGAGTCTAGAGGGCCCGCGGTTCGAAGGTAAGCCTATCCCTAACCCTCTCCTCGGTCTCGAT
TCTACGCGTACCGGTCATCATCACCATCACCATTGAGTTTAAACCCGCTGATCAGCCTCGACTGTGCCTT
CTAGTTGCCAGCCATCTGTTGTTTGCCCCTCCCCCGTGCCTTCCTTGACCCTGGAAGGTGCCACTCCCAC
TGTCCTTTCCTAATAAAATGAGGAAATTGCATCGCATTGTCTGAGTAGGTGTCATTCTATTCTGGGGGGT
GGGGTGGGGCAGGACAGCAAGGGGGAGGATTGGGAAGACAATAGCAGGCATGCTGGGGATGCGGTGGGCT
CTATGGCTTCTGAGGCGGAAAGAACCAGCTGGGGCTCTAGGGGGTATCCCC
[124 nt withheld, positions 3132-3255]
C
[91 nt withheld, positions 3257-3347]
A
[49 nt withheld, positions 3349-3397]
CCTTTGACGTTGGAGTCCACGTTCTTT
[37 nt withheld, positions 3425-3461]
ACCCTATCTCGGTCTATTCTTTTGATTTATAAGGGATTTTGCCGATTTCGGCCTATTGGTTAAAAAATGA
GCTGATTTAACAAAAATTTAACGCGAATTAATTCTGTGGAATGTGTGTCAGTTAGGGTGTGGAAAGTCCC
CAGGCTCCCCAGCAGGCAGAAGTATGCAAAGCATGCATCTCAATTAGTCAGCAACCAGGTGTGGAAAGTC
CCCAGGCTCCCCAGCAGGCAGAAGTATGCAAAGCATGCATCTCAATTAGTCAGCAACCATAGTCCCGCCC
CTAACTCCGCCCATCCCGCCCCTAACTCCGCCCAGTTCCGCCCATTCTCCGCCCCATGGCTGACTAATTT
TTTTTATTTATGCAGAGGCCGAGGCCGCCTCTGCCTCTGAGCTATTCCAGAAGTAGTGAGGAGGCTTTTT
TGGAGGCCTAGGCTTTTGCAAAAAGCTCCCGGGAGCTTGTATATCCATTTTCGGATCTGATCAAGAGACA
GGATGAGGATCGTTTCGCATGATTGAACAAGATGGATTGCACGCAGGTTCTCCGGCCGCTTGGGTGGAGA
GGCTATTCGGCTATGACTGGGCACAACAGACAATCGGCTGCTCTGATGCCGCCGTGTTCCGGCTGTCAGC
GCAGGGGCGCCCGGTTCTTTTTGTCAAGACCGACCTGTCCGGTGCCCTGAATGAACTGCAGGACGAGGCA
GCGCGGCTATCGTGGCTGGCCACGACGGGCGTTCCTTGCGCAGCTGTGCTCGACGTTGTCACTGAAGCGG
GAAGGGACTGGCTGCTATTGGGCGAAGTGCCGGGGCAGGATCTCCTGTCATCTCACCTTGCTCCTGCCGA
GAAAGTATCCATCATGGCTGATGCAATGCGGCGGCTGCATACGCTTGATCCGGCTACCTGCCCATTCGAC
CACCAAGCGAAACATCGCATCGAGCGAGCACGTACTCGGATGGAAGCCGGTCTTGTCGATCAGGATGATC
TGGACGAAGAGCATCAGGGGCTCGCGCCAGCCGAACTGTTCGCCAGGCTCAAGGCGCGCATGCCCGACGG
CGAGGATCTCGTCGTGACCCATGGCGATGCCTGCTTGCCGAATATCATGGTGGAAAATGGCCGCTTTTCT
GGATTCATCGACTGTGGCCGGCTGGGTGTGGCGGACCGCTATCAGGACATAGCGTTGGCTACCCGTGATA
TTGCTGAAGAGCTTGGCGGCGAATGGGCTGACCGCTTCCTCGTGCTTTACGGTATCGCCGCTCCCGATTC
GCAGCGCATCGCCTTCTATCGCCTTCTTGACGAGTTCTTCTGAGCGGGACTCTGGGGTTCGCGAAATGAC
CGACCAAGCGACGCCCAACCTGCCATCACGAGATTTCGATTCCACCGCCGCCTTCTATGAAAGGTTGGGC
TTCGGAATCGTTTTCCGGGACGCCGGCTGGATGATCCTCCAGCGCGGGGATCTCATGCTGGAGTTCTTCG
CCCACCCCAACTTGTTTATTGCAGCTTATAATGGTTACAAATAAAGCAATAGCATCACAAATTTCACAAA
TAAAGCATTTTTTTCACTGCATTCTAGTTGTGGTTTGTCCAAACTCATCAATGTATCTTATCATGTCTGT
ATACCGTCGACCTCTAGCTAGAGCTTGGCGTAATCATGGTCATAGCTGTTTCCTGTGTGAAATTGTTATC
CGCTCACAATTCCACACAACATACGAGCCGGAAGCATAAAGTGTAAAGCCTGGGGTGCCTAATGAGTGAG
CTAACTCACATTAATTGCGTTGCGCTCACTGCCCGCTTTCCAGTCGGGAAACCTGTCGTGCCAGCTGCAT
TAATGAATCGGCCAACGCGCGGGGAGAGGCGGTTTGCGTATTGGGCGCTCTTCCGCTTCCTCGCTCACTG
ACTCGCTGCGCTCGGTCGTTCGGCTGCGGCGAGCGGTATCAGCTCACTCAAAGGCGGTAATACGGTTATC
CACAGAATCAGGGGATAACGCAGGAAAGAACATGTGAGCAAAAGGCCAGCAAAAGGCCAGGAACCGTAAA
AAGGCCGCGTTGCTGGCGTTTTTCCATAGGCTCCGCCCCCCTGACGAGCATCACAAAAATCGACGCTCAA
GTCAGAGGTGGCGAAACCCGACAGGACTATAAAGATACCAGGCGTTTCCCCCTGGAAGCTCCCTCGTGCG
CTCTCCTGTTCCGACCCTGCCGCTTACCGGATACCTGTCCGCCTTTCTCCCTTCGGGAAGCGTGGCGCTT
TCTCATAGCTCACGCTGTAGGTATCTCAGTTCGGTGTAGGTCGTTCGCTCCAAGCTGGGCTGTGTGCACG
AACCCCCCGTTCAGCCCGACCGCTGCGCCTTATCCGGTAACTATCGTCTTGAGTCCAACCCGGTAAGACA
CGACTTATCGCCACTGGCAGCAGCCACTGGTAACAGGATTAGCAGAGCGAGGTATGTAGGCGGTGCTACA
GAGTTCTTGAAGTGGTGGCCTAACTACGGCTACACTAGAAGAACAGTATTTGGTATCTGCGCTCTGCTGA
AGCCAGTTACCTTCGGAAAAAGAGTTGGTAGCTCTTGATCCGGCAAACAAACCACCGCTGGTAGCGGTGG
TTTTTTTGTTTGCAAGCAGCAGATTACGCGCAGAAAAAAAGGATCTCAAGAAGATCCTTTGATCTTTTCT
ACGGGGTCTGACGCTCAGTGGAACGAAAACTCACGTTAAGGGATTTTGGTCATGAGATTATCAAAAAGGA
TCTTCACCTAGATCCTTTTAAATTAAAAATGAAGTTTTAAATCAATCTAAAGTATATATGAGTAAACTTG
GTCTGACAGTTACCAATGCTTAATCAGTGAGGCACCTATCTCAGCGATCTGTCTATTTCGTTCATCCATA
GTTGCCTGACTCCCCGTCGTGTAGATAACTACGATACGGGAGGGCTTACCATCTGGCCCCAGTGCTGCAA
TGATACCGCGAGACCCACGCTCACCGGCTCCAGATTTATCAGCAATAAACCAGCCAGCCGGAAGGGCCGA
GCGCAGAAGTGGTCCTGCAACTTTATCCGCCTCCATCCAGTCTATTAATTGTTGCCGGGAAGCTAGAGTA
AGTAGTTCGCCAGTTAATAGTTTGCGCAACGTTGTTGCCATTGCTACAGGCATCGTGGTGTCACGCTCGT
CGTTTGGTATGGCTTCATTCAGCTCCGGTTCCCAACGATCAAGGCGAGTTACATGATCCCCCATGTTGTG
CAAAAAAGCGGTTAGCTCCTTCGGTCCTCCGATCGTTGTCAGAAGTAAGTTGGCCGCAGTGTTATCACTC
ATGGTTATGGCAGCACTGCATAATTCTCTTACTGTCATGCCATCCGTAAGATGCTTTTCTGTGACTGGTG
AGTACTCAACCAAGTCATTCTGAGAATAGTGTATGCGGCGACCGAGTTGCTCTTGCCCGGCGTCAATACG
GGATAATACCGCGCCACATAGCAGAACTTTAAAAGTGCTCATCATTGGAAAACGTTCTTCGGGGCGAAAA
CTCTCAAGGATCTTACCGCTGTTGAGATCCAGTTCGATGTAACCCACTCGTGCACCCAACTGATCTTCAG
CATCTTTTACTTTCACCAGCGTTTCTGGGTGAGCAAAAACAGGAAGGCAAAATGCCGCAAAAAAGGGAAT
AAGGGCGACACGGAAATGTTGAATACTCATACTCTTCCTTTTTCAATATTATTGAAGCATTTATCAGGGT
TATTGTCTCATGAGCGGATACATATTTGAATGTATTTAGAAAAATAAACAAATAGGGGTTCCGCGCACAT
TTCCCCGAAAAGTGCCAC
Features (pLannotate 1.2.2; 21 found; start..end, strand, type, name):
     36..88      -  misc_feature   bom (fragment): basis of mobility region from pBR322
    243..622     +  enhancer       CMV enhancer: human cytomegalovirus immediate early enhancer
    623..826     +  promoter       CMV promoter: human cytomegalovirus (CMV) immediate early promoter
    822..855     +  LTR            5' LTR (truncated) (fragment): truncated 5' long terminal repeat (LTR) from HIV-1
    871..889     +  promoter       T7 promoter: promoter for bacteriophage T7 RNA polymerase
    950..2677    +  CDS            POLG_HCVGL (fragment): Experimental evidence at protein level: Swiss-Prot protein existence level 1. [Protease NS2]: Cysteine protease required for the proteolytic auto-cleavage between the non-structural proteins NS2 and NS3 (By similarity). The N-terminus of NS3 is required for the function of NS2 protease (active region NS2-3) (By similarity). Promotes the initiation of viral particle assembly by mediating the interaction between structural and non-structural proteins (By similarity). From Hepatitis C virus (isolate Glasgow) (HCV).
   2765..2806    +  CDS            V5 tag: epitope tag from simian virus 5
   2862..3086    +  polyA_signal   bGH poly(A) signal: bovine growth hormone polyadenylation signal
   3090..3111    +  promoter       SV40 promoter (fragment): SV40 enhancer and early promoter
   3132..3560    +  rep_origin     f1 ori (sequence partly withheld): f1 bacteriophage origin of replication; arrow indicates direction of (+) strand synthesis
   3574..3903    +  promoter       SV40 promoter: SV40 enhancer and early promoter
   3970..4761    +  CDS            neo: KKA2_KLEPN - Also known as kan, nptII. Experimental evidence at protein level: Swiss-Prot protein existence level 1. Resistance to kanamycin, neomycin, paromomycin, ribostamycin, butirosin and gentamicin B. From Klebsiella pneumoniae.
   4787..4945    +  CDS            ble (fragment): BLE_KLEPN - Experimental evidence at protein level: Swiss-Prot protein existence level 1. Binding protein with a strong affinity to the bleomycin family of antibiotics. Binds to CL990; an antimitotic-antibiotic compound. From Klebsiella pneumoniae.
   4940..5061    +  polyA_signal   SV40 poly(A) signal: SV40 polyadenylation signal
   5134..5150    -  protein_bind   lac operator: The lac repressor binds to the lac operator to inhibit transcription in E. coli. This inhibition can be relieved by adding lactose or isopropyl-β-D-thiogalactopyranoside (IPTG). lac repressor encoded by lacI
   5158..5188    -  promoter       lac promoter: promoter for the E. coli lac operon
   5203..5224    -  protein_bind   CAP binding site: CAP binding activates transcription in the presence of cAMP. E. coli catabolite activator protein
   5237..5329    -  CDS            lacI (fragment): lac repressor; lacI; The lac repressor binds to the lac operator to inhibit transcription in E. coli. This inhibition can be relieved by adding lactose or isopropyl-β-D-thiogalactopyranoside (IPTG).
   5512..6100    -  rep_origin     ori: high-copy-number ColE1/pMB1/pBR322/pUC origin of replication
   6271..7131    -  CDS            AmpR: β-lactamase; bla; confers resistance to ampicillin, carbenicillin, and related antibiotics
   7132..7236    -  promoter       AmpR promoter: bla
