[The description below was written by a language model from this plasmid's Addgene catalogue record and pLannotate feature annotations shown in this document.]
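Description:
UKNP1.21.4 is a mammalian expression plasmid built on the Invitrogen pcDNA3.1 V5-His TOPO backbone. It carries the hepatitis C virus E1E2 envelope glycoprotein coding region, amplified from patient serum and inserted by TOPO cloning. The name follows the United Kingdom Nottingham Panel convention of genotype, patient number and clone number, so this is a genotype 1 sequence, patient 21, clone 4. The plasmid replicates in E. coli at high copy from a ColE1/pUC-type origin and is selected with ampicillin through the β-lactamase gene. An f1 origin is also present. For selection in mammalian cells, an SV40 early promoter drives a neomycin phosphotransferase cassette that ends in an SV40 polyadenylation signal.

The roughly 1.7 kb insert lies downstream of the human CMV immediate-early enhancer and promoter and upstream of the bovine growth hormone polyadenylation signal. A T7 promoter sits just 5′ of the cloning site. Automated annotation matches the insert to a fragment of the HCV polyprotein, and the functional text attached to that hit describes NS2. That text reflects the reference polyprotein entry rather than the cloned region, which the catalogue gives as E1E2. A V5 epitope tag from the backbone is annotated about 90 nt downstream of the insert, but the record does not state whether it is in frame or whether the insert ends in a stop codon, so tagged expression should not be assumed. The two sequence records, one from the depositor and one from repository sequencing, differ by a single nucleotide in length and carry the same features. The plasmid belongs to a diverse panel of patient-derived HCV glycoproteins intended for vaccine research and for assessing sensitivity or resistance to neutralizing monoclonal antibodies.
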