Addgene plasmid #98202: UKNP1.21.4
Purpose: Expression of HCV E1E2 genes cloned from patient serum. United Kingdom Nottingham Panel x.xx.xx (genotype.patient number.clone number)
Depositing lab: Jonathan Ball. Depositing organization: University of Nottingham. Publication: A Diverse Panel of Hepatitis C Virus Glycoproteins for Use in Vaccine Research Reveals Extremes of Monoclonal Antibody Neutralization Resistance. Urbanowicz RA, McClure CP, Brown RJ, Tsoleridis T, Persson MA, Krey T, Irving WL, Ball JK, Tarr AW. J Virol. 2015 Dec 23;90(7):3288-301. doi: 10.1128/JVI.02700-15. PubMed 26699643.
Backbone
  Vector backbone: pcDNA3.1_V5-His_Topo
  Backbone manufacturer: Invitrogen
  Vector type: Mammalian Expression
Growth in bacteria
  Bacterial resistance: Ampicillin, 100 μg/mL
  Growth temperature: 37°C
  Growth strain: DH5alpha
  Copy number: High Copy
Gene/Insert
  Gene/Insert name: HCV E1E2 (alt name: UKNP1.21.4)
  Species: Hepatitis C virus
  Insert size (bp): 1734
  GenBank ID: KU285191.1
  Cloning method: TOPO Cloning
  Sequencing primers: 5′ T7F; 3′ bGHR
Terms and licenses: Academic/Nonprofit Terms; Industry Terms: Not Available to Industry
How to cite: UKNP1.21.4 was a gift from Jonathan Ball (Addgene plasmid # 98202 ; http://n2t.net/addgene:98202 ; RRID:Addgene_98202)
